Addgene plasmid #217256: pMV-Tc1-4_DR
Purpose: Donor plasmid of Tc1-4_DR Transposon
Depositing lab: Yong E Zhang. Depositing organization: Institute of Zoology, Chinese Academy of Sciences. Publication: Heterologous survey of 130 DNA transposons in human cells highlights their functional divergence and expands the genome engineering toolbox. Zhang T, Tan S, Tang N, Li Y, Zhang C, Sun J, Guo Y, Gao H, Cai Y, Sun W, Wang C, Fu L, Ma H, Wu Y, Hu X, Zhang X, Gee P, Yan W, Zhao Y, Chen Q, Guo B, Wang H, Zhang YE. Cell. 2024 Jul 11;187(14):3741-3760.e30. doi: 10.1016/j.cell.2024.05.007. Epub 2024 Jun 5. PubMed 38843831.
Backbone
  Vector backbone: pMV
  Vector type: Mammalian Expression
Growth in bacteria
  Bacterial resistance: Ampicillin, 100 μg/mL
  Growth temperature: 37°C
  Growth strain: DH5alpha
  Copy number: High Copy
Gene/Insert
  Gene/Insert name: TIRs of Tc1-4_DR transposon
  Species: Synthetic
  Cloning method: Restriction Enzyme; 5′ cloning site Unknown (unknown if destroyed); 3′ cloning site Unknown (unknown if destroyed)
Terms and licenses: Academic/Nonprofit Terms; Industry Terms: Not Available to Industry
How to cite: pMV-Tc1-4_DR was a gift from Yong E Zhang (Addgene plasmid # 217256 ; http://n2t.net/addgene:217256 ; RRID:Addgene_217256)
