[The description below was written by a language model from this plasmid's Addgene catalogue record and pLannotate feature annotations shown in this document.]
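Description:
pMV-Tc1-4_DR is a transposon donor plasmid built on the pMV backbone and classed as a mammalian expression vector. Its recorded insert is the pair of synthetic terminal inverted repeats (TIRs) of the Tc1-4_DR DNA transposon. The plasmid is about 4.8 kb, replicates in E. coli at high copy from a ColE1/pUC-type origin, and is selected with ampicillin through the β-lactamase gene and its native promoter. A short lacZα remnant near the start of the sequence is probably left over from the cloning vector.

The annotated payload is a single mammalian reporter/selection cassette. A mouse PGK promoter drives a puromycin N-acetyltransferase coding sequence (annotated as a fragment), followed after a short gap by EGFP and terminated by a bovine growth hormone polyadenylation signal. The gap between PuroR and EGFP is unannotated, so the record does not say how the two are linked, although a fusion or a self-cleaving peptide linker would fit the layout. The TIRs are also not picked up by the automated annotation. They presumably lie in the unannotated stretches on either side of the cassette, which would make the cassette the mobilisable cargo, but their exact positions cannot be confirmed from the feature table.

No transposase gene is annotated on this plasmid. As a donor, it would be paired with a separate source of the matching transposase, which recognises the TIRs, excises the cargo and integrates it into the host genome. Stable integration can then be scored by puromycin resistance or EGFP fluorescence. The plasmid comes from a survey of the activity of many DNA transposons in human cells, carried out to find new genome engineering tools.
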