Features (pLannotate 1.2.2; 8 found; start..end, strand, type, name):
    118..138     -  CDS            lacZα (fragment): LacZα fragment of β-galactosidase; lacZ fragment
    506..1005    +  promoter       PGK promoter: mouse phosphoglycerate kinase 1 promoter
   1030..1624    +  CDS            PuroR (fragment): puromycin N-acetyltransferase; pac from Streptomyces alboniger; confers resistance to puromycin
   1688..2407    +  CDS            EGFP: the original enhanced GFP (Yang et al., 1996) mammalian codon-optimized
   2435..2659    +  polyA_signal   bGH poly(A) signal: bovine growth hormone polyadenylation signal
   3116..3704    -  rep_origin     ori: high-copy-number ColE1/pMB1/pBR322/pUC origin of replication
   3875..4735    -  CDS            AmpR: β-lactamase; bla; confers resistance to ampicillin, carbenicillin, and related antibiotics
   4736..26      -  promoter       AmpR promoter (across the origin): bla
>Addgene plasmid #217256 | pMV-Tc1-4_DR | addgene full sequence | sequence record 441687 | Addgene NGS Result
AAAAATAAACAAATAGGGGTTCCGCGCACATTTCCCCGAAAAGTGCCACCTGACGTCTAAGAAACCATTA
TTATCATGACATTAACCTATAAAAATAGGCGTATCACGAGGCCCTTTCGTTGTAAAACGACGGCCAGTCG
AACCACGCAATGCGTCTCGATCCGCAGTGTCTTGCGTCTCTCAATTGTACAACCCCAAATCAGAAAAAGT
TGGGACAGTATGGAAAACGCAAATAAAAAAGAAAATAGTGATTTCCAAATTTACTTTGACTTGTATTTCA
TTGCAGACAATATGAACACAAAATATTTCATGTTTTGTTTGTGGTCAACTTCATTTCATTTGTAAATATA
CATCCTTTCCTGTCATTCAGACCTGCAACACATTCCAAAAAATGGGACAGGAGCAATTTAGGGCTAGTAA
TCAGGTAAATTGGTTAAATAATGATGTGATTTGAAACAGGTGATGTCAACAGGTGATTGTAATTACCGGT
GCTAGCAATTCTACCGGGTAGGGGAGGCGCTTTTCCCAAGGCAGTCTGGAGCATGCGCTTTAGCAGCCCC
GCTGGGCACTTGGCGCTACACAAGTGGCCTCTGGCCTCGCACACATTCCACATCCACCGGTAGGCGCCAA
CCGGCTCCGTTCTTTGGTGGCCCCTTCGCGCCACCTTCTACTCCTCCCCTAGTCAGGAAGTTCCCCCCCG
CCCCGCAGCTCGCGTCGTGCAGGACGTGACAAATGGAAGTAGCACGTCTCACTAGTCTCGTGCAGATGGA
CAGCACCGCTGAGCAATGGAAGCGGGTAGGCCTTTGGGGCAGCGGCCAATAGCAGCTTTGCTCCTTCGCT
TTCTGGGCTCAGAGGCTGGGAAGGGGTGGGTCCGGGGGCGGGCTCAGGGGCGGGCTCAGGGGCGGGGCGG
GCGCCCGAAGGTCCTCCGGAGGCCCGGCATTCTGCACGCTTCAAAAGCGCACGTCTGCCGCGCTGTTCTC
CTCTTCCTCATCTCCGGGCCTTTCGACCTGCAGCCAACGCCACCATGGGGACCGAGTACAAGCCCACGGT
GCGCCTCGCCACCCGCGACGACGTCCCCCGGGCCGTACGCACCCTCGCCGCCGCGTTCGCCGACTACCCC
GCCACGCGCCACACCGTCGACCCGGACCGCCACATCGAGCGGGTCACCGAGCTGCAAGAACTCTTCCTCA
CGCGCGTCGGGCTCGACATCGGCAAGGTGTGGGTCGCGGACGACGGCGCCGCGGTGGCGGTCTGGACCAC
GCCGGAGAGCGTCGAAGCGGGGGCGGTGTTCGCCGAGATCGGCCCGCGCATGGCCGAGTTGAGCGGTTCC
CGGCTGGCCGCGCAGCAACAGATGGAAGGCCTCCTGGCGCCGCACCGGCCCAAGGAGCCCGCGTGGTTCC
TGGCCACCGTCGGCGTCTCGCCCGACCACCAGGGCAAGGGTCTGGGCAGCGCCGTCGTGCTCCCCGGAGT
GGAGGCGGCCGAGCGCGCCGGGGTGCCCGCCTTCCTGGAGACCTCCGCGCCCCGCAACCTCCCCTTCTAC
GAGCGGCTCGGCTTCACCGTCACCGCCGACGTCGAGGTGCCCGAAGGACCGCGCACCTGGTGCATGACCC
GCAAGCCCGGTGCCATCGATGCCACTAACTTCTCCCTGTTGAAACAAGCAGGGGATGTCGAAGAGAATCC
CGGGCCAATGGTGAGCAAGGGCGAGGAGCTGTTCACCGGGGTGGTGCCCATCCTGGTCGAGCTGGACGGC
GACGTAAACGGCCACAAGTTCAGCGTGTCCGGCGAGGGCGAGGGCGATGCCACCTACGGCAAGCTGACCC
TGAAGTTCATCTGCACCACCGGCAAGCTGCCCGTGCCCTGGCCCACCCTCGTGACCACCCTGACCTACGG
CGTGCAGTGCTTCAGCCGCTACCCCGACCACATGAAGCAGCACGACTTCTTCAAGTCCGCCATGCCCGAA
GGCTACGTCCAGGAGCGCACCATCTTCTTCAAGGACGACGGCAACTACAAGACCCGCGCCGAGGTGAAGT
TCGAGGGCGACACCCTGGTGAACCGCATCGAGCTGAAGGGCATCGACTTCAAGGAGGACGGCAACATCCT
GGGGCACAAGCTGGAGTACAACTACAACAGCCACAACGTCTATATCATGGCCGACAAGCAGAAGAACGGC
ATCAAGGTGAACTTCAAGATCCGCCACAACATCGAGGACGGCAGCGTGCAGCTCGCCGACCACTACCAGC
AGAACACCCCCATCGGCGACGGCCCCGTGCTGCTGCCCGACAACCACTACCTGAGCACCCAGTCCGCCCT
GAGCAAAGACCCCAACGAGAAGCGCGATCACATGGTCCTGCTGGAGTTCGTGACCGCCGCCGGGATCACT
CTCGGCATGGACGAGCTGTACAAGTAATTAATTAAGCTCGCTGATCAGCCTCGACTGTGCCTTCTAGTTG
CCAGCCATCTGTTGTTTGCCCCTCCCCCGTGCCTTCCTTGACCCTGGAAGGTGCCACTCCCACTGTCCTT
TCCTAATAAAATGAGGAAATTGCATCGCATTGTCTGAGTAGGTGTCATTCTATTCTGGGGGGTGGGGTGG
GGCAGGACAGCAAGGGGGAGGATTGGGAAGACAATAGCAGGCATGCTGGGGATGCGGTGGGCTCTATGGC
TTCTGAGGCGCGCCCTCGAGATGCTTTACTGTTCCAACTTTTTTAAAATGTGTTGCAAGAACCAAAATTG
AAATACGTGTTTATTTTAAAAAAAAATAATCATGAGGAACACATTAAATAATGTTTGTTGTATTGTCTGC
AATGAAATACAAGTCAAAGTACATTAACTTTTTTTATTTGCGTTTTCCATACTGTCCCAACTTTTTCTGA
TTTGGGGTTGTAGGGCCCAGAGACGGAGTCACTGCCAACCGAGACGGTCATAGCTGTTTCCTGTGTGCCG
CTTCCTCGCTCACTGACTCGCTGCGCTCGGTCGTTCGGCTGCGGCGAGCGGTATCAGCTCACTCAAAGGC
GGTAATACGGTTACCCACAGAATCAGGGGATAACGCAGGAAAGAACATGTGAGCAAAAGGCCAGCAAAAG
GCCAGGAACCGTAAAAAGGCCGCGTTGCTGGCGTTTTTCCATAGGCTCCGCCCCCCTGACGAGCATCACA
AAAATCGACGCTCAAGTCAGAGGTGGCGAAACCCGACAGGACTATAAAGATACCAGGCGTTTCCCCCTGG
AAGCTCCCTCGTGCGCTCTCCTGTTCCGACCCTGCCGCTTACCGGATACCTGTCCGCCTTTCTCCCTTCG
GGAAGCGTGGCGCTTTCTCATAGCTCACGCTGTAGGTATCTCAGTTCGGTGTAGGTCGTTCGCTCCAAGC
TGGGCTGTGTGCACGAACCCCCCGTTCAGCCCGACCGCTGCGCCTTATCCGGTAACTATCGTCTTGAGTC
CAACCCGGTAAGACACGACTTATCGCCACTGGCAGCAGCCACTGGTAACAGGATTAGCAGAGCGAGGTAT
GTAGGCGGTGCTACAGAGTTCTTGAAGTGGTGGCCTAACTACGGCTACACTAGAAGAACAGTATTTGGTA
TCTGCGCTCTGCTGAAGCCAGTTACCTTCGGAAAAAGAGTTGGTAGCTCTTGATCCGGCAAACAAACCAC
CGCTGGTAGCGGTGGTTTTTTTGTTTGCAAGCAGCAGATTACGCGCAGAAAAAAAGGATCTCAAGAAGAT
CCTTTGATCTTTTCTACGGGGTCTGACGCTCAGTGGAACGAAAACTCACGTTAAGGGATTTTGGTCATGA
GATTATCAAAAAGGATCTTCACCTAGATCCTTTTAAATTAAAAATGAAGTTTTAAATCAATCTAAAGTAT
ATATGAGTAAACTTGGTCTGACAGTTACCAATGCTTAATCAGTGAGGCACCTATCTCAGCGATCTGTCTC
TTTCGTTCATCCATAGTTGCCTGACTCCCCGTCGTGTAGATAACTACGATACGGGAGGGCTTACCATCTG
GCCCCAGTGCTGCAATAATACCGCGGGACCCACGCTCACCGGCTCCAGATTTATCAGCAATAAACCAGCC
AGCCGGAAGGGCCGAGCGCAGAAGTGGTCCTGCAACTTTATCCGCCTCCATCCAGTCTATTAATTGTTGC
CGGGAAGCTAGAGTAAGTAGTTCGCCAGTTAATAGTTTGCGCAACGTTGTTGCCATCGCTACAGGCATCG
TGGTATCACGCTCGTCGTTTGGTATGGCTTCATTCAGCTCCGGTTCCCAACGATCAAGGCGAGTTACATG
ATCCCCCATGTTGCGCAAAAAAGCGGTTAGCTCCTTCGGTCCTCCGATCGTTGTCAGAAGTAAGTTGGCC
GCCGTGTTATCACTCATGGTTATGGCAGCACTACATAATTCTCTTACTGTCATGCCATCCGTAAGATGCT
TTTCTGTGACTGGTGAGTACTCAACCAAGTCATTCTGAGAATAGTGTATGCGGCGACCGAGTTGCTCTTG
CCCGGCGTCAATACGGGATAATACCGCGCCACATAGCAGAACTTTAAAAGTGCTCATCATTGGAAAACGT
TCTTCGGGGCGAAAACTCTCAAGGATCTTACCGCTGTTGAGATCCAGTTCGATGTAACCCACTCGTGCAC
CCAACTGATCTTCAGCATCTTTTACTTTCACCAGCGTTTCTGGGTGAGCAAAAACAGGAAGGCAAAATGC
CGCAAAAAAGGGAATAAGGGCGACACGGAAATGTTGAATACTCATACTCTTCCTTTTTCAATATTATTGA
AGCATTTATCAGGGTTATTGTCTCATGAGCGGATACATATTTGAATGTATTTAG
